Addgene plasmid #33334: pMSCV-Atoh1wt-IRES-RFP
Depositing lab: Martine Roussel & Charles Sherr. Depositing organization: St. Jude Children's Research Hospital. Publication: Atoh1 inhibits neuronal differentiation and collaborates with Gli1 to generate medulloblastoma-initiating cells. Ayrault O, Zhao H, Zindy F, Qu C, Sherr CJ, Roussel MF. Cancer Res. 2010 Jul 1;70(13):5618-27. Epub 2010 Jun 1. 10.1158/0008-5472.CAN-09-3740 PubMed 20516124.
Backbone
  Vector backbone: pMSCV-IRES-RFP
  Backbone manufacturer: Addgene plasmid #33337
  Backbone size w/o insert (bp): 6575
  Vector type: Mammalian Expression, Retroviral
Growth in bacteria
  Bacterial resistance: Ampicillin, 100 μg/mL
  Growth temperature: 37°C
  Growth strain: Stbl3
  Copy number: Unknown
Gene/Insert
  Gene/Insert name: Atoh1
  Species: M. musculus (mouse)
  Insert size (bp): 1200
  Entrez Gene: Atoh1 (a.k.a. Hath1, MATH-1, Math1, bHLHa14)
  Cloning method: Restriction Enzyme; 5′ cloning site EcoRI (not destroyed); 3′ cloning site EcoRI (not destroyed)
  Sequencing primers: 5′ pLXSN 5'
Terms and licenses: Academic/Nonprofit Terms; Industry Terms: Not Available to Industry
Depositor comments: Please note: Addgene sequencing results determined that the BglII and XhoI sites are missing from the 3' end of the MCS and were likely destroyed during cloning.
How to cite: pMSCV-Atoh1wt-IRES-RFP was a gift from Martine Roussel & Charles Sherr (Addgene plasmid # 33334 ; http://n2t.net/addgene:33334 ; RRID:Addgene_33334)
