[The description below was written by a language model from this plasmid's Addgene catalogue record.]
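Description:
pMSCV-Atoh1wt-IRES-RFP is a retroviral mammalian expression plasmid built on the pMSCV-IRES-RFP backbone (about 6.6 kb without insert), a murine stem cell virus-type vector. It is propagated in bacteria under ampicillin selection; the copy number is not recorded. No feature table accompanies the record, so the origin of replication, the packaging signal and the exact LTR arrangement are not itemised. In MSCV-type vectors generally, the 5′ LTR serves as the promoter for the transcript, and the LTRs together with the packaging signal allow the RNA to be packaged into retroviral particles when viral proteins are supplied in trans by a packaging cell line. No mammalian drug-selection marker is listed.

The payload is an approximately 1.2 kb insert of mouse Atoh1 (also known as Math1), a basic helix-loop-helix transcription factor, with "wt" in the name indicating the wild-type form. It was cloned into an EcoRI site that is retained at both ends of the insert. No epitope tags are recorded. Atoh1 sits upstream of an IRES followed by a red fluorescent protein, so both proteins are translated from a single bicistronic transcript and RFP fluorescence marks transduced cells that also express Atoh1, allowing them to be identified or sorted. A depositor note states that repository sequencing found the BglII and XhoI sites at the 3′ end of the multiple cloning site to be missing, probably destroyed during cloning.

The associated publication concerns the ability of Atoh1 to inhibit neuronal differentiation and to cooperate with Gli1 in generating medulloblastoma-initiating cells, which suggests the construct was used for enforced, stable Atoh1 expression by retroviral transduction in that context.
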