>Addgene plasmid #33334 | pMSCV-Atoh1wt-IRES-RFP | addgene partial sequence | sequence record 41438 | pLXSN-5
TCACTCCTTCTCTAGGCGCCGGAATTGGGATCCCAGTGTGGTGGTACGTAGGAATTCAGATCTCGACCAG
TGCGATGTCCCGCCTGCTGCATGCAGAAGAGTGGGCTGAGGTAAAAGAGTTGGGGGACCACCATCGCCAT
CCCCAGCCGCACCACGTCCCGCCGCTGACGCCACAGCCACCTGCTACCCTGCAGGCGAGAGACCTTCCCG
TCTACCCGGCAGAACTGTCCCTCCTGGATAGCACCGACCCACGCGCCTGGCTGACTCCCACTTTGCAGGG
CCTCTGCACGGCACGCGCCGCCCAGTATCTGCTGCATTCTCCCGAGCTGGGTGCCTCCGAGGCCGCGGCG
CCCCGGGACGAGGCTGACAGCCAGGGTGAGCTGGTAAGGAGAAGCGGCTGTGGCGGCCTCAGCAAGAGCC
CCGGGCCCGTCAAAGTACGGGAACAGCTGTGCAAGCTGAAGGGTGGGGTTGTAGTGGACGAGCTTGGCTG
CAGCCGCCAGCGAGCCCCTTCCAGCAAACAGGTGAATGGGGTACAGAAGCAAAGGAGGCTGGCAGCAAAC
GCAAGGGAACGGCGCAGGATGCACGGGCTGAACCACGCCTTCGACCAGCTGCGCAACGTTATCCCGTCCT
TCAACAACGACAAGAAGCTGTCCAAATATGAGACCCTACAGATGGCCCAGATCTACATCAACGCTCTGTC
GGAGTTGCTGCAGACTCCCAATGTCGGAGAGCAACCGCCGCCGCCCACAGCTTCCTGCAAAAATGACCAC
CATCACCTTCGCACCGCCTCCTCCTATGAAGGAGGTGCGGGCGCCTCTGCGGTAGCTGGGGCTCAGCCAG
CCCCGGGAGGGGGCCC
