>Addgene plasmid #33334 | pMSCV-Atoh1wt-IRES-RFP | addgene partial sequence | sequence record 41559 | IRES-F 5'-TGGCTCTCCTCAAGCGTATT-3'
ATTGTATGGGATCTGATCTGGGGCCTCGGTGCACATGCTTTACATGTGTTTAGTCGAGGTTAAAAAAACG
TCTAGGCCCCCCGAACCACGGGGACGTGGTTTTCCTTTGAAAAACACGATAATACCATGACCATGGCCTC
CTCCGAGGACGTCATCAAGGAGTTCATGCGCTTCAAGGTGCGCATGGAGGGCTCCGTGAACGGCCACGAG
TTCGAGATCGAGGGCGAGGGCGAGGGCCGCCCCTACGAGGGCACCCAGACCGCCAAGCTGAAGGTGACCA
AGGGCGGCCCCCTGCCCTTCGCCTGGGACATCCTGTCCCCTCAGTTCCAGTACGGCTCCAAGGCCTACGT
GAAGCACCCCGCCGACATCCCCGACTACTTGAAGCTGTCCTTCCCCGAGGGCTTCAAGTGGGAGCGCGTG
ATGAACTTCGAGGACGGCGGCGTGGTGACCGTGACCCAGGACTCCTCCCTGCAGGACGGCGAGTTCATCT
ACAAGGTGAAGCTGCGCGGCACCAACTTCCCCTCCGACGGCCCCGTAATGCAGAAGAAGACCATGGGCTG
GGAGGCCTCCACCGAGCGGATGTACCCCGAGGACGGCGCCCTGAAGGGCGAGATCAAGATGAGGCTGAAG
CTGAAGGACGGCGGCCACTACGACGCCGAGGTCAAGACCACCTACATGGCCAAGAAGCCCGTGCAGCTGC
CCGGCGCCTACAAGACCGACATCAAGCTGGACATCACCTCCCACAACGAGGACTACACCATCGTGGAACA
GTACGAGCGCGCCGAGGGGCCGCCACTCCACCGGCGCCTA
