>Addgene plasmid #33334 | pMSCV-Atoh1wt-IRES-RFP | addgene partial sequence | sequence record 44975 | IRES-R 5'-CCTCACATTGCCAAAAGACG-3'
TAGACAACGCACACCGGGCCTTATTCCAAGCGGCTTCGGCCAGTAACGTTAGGGGGGGGGCGGAATTGAT
CCCGCTCGACCTGCAGGCGGCCGCGAATTCACTAGTGATTGAATGCGGCCGCGAGCTGTTGCCTTCCTAA
CTGGCCTCATCAGAGTCACTGTAATGAGAGTGGGGGGAAAACTCTCCGTCACTTCTGTGGGATCTGGGAG
ATGTTTTGCTGTTGTCCTCCTGTACAGGCTGCAGGATGCCCCCGGGCAGCGAAGGCGACAGGTCCTTCTG
TGCCATCATCGCTGTTAGGGCCCTGTCCTCGAAGGCTGGGAAGTGCAAAGCGTCCAGCTGCACCGAGTAA
CCCCCAGAGGAAGCTGGGCCTGAGAAGCGAGTCCGGCAAGGCCCGGGCGGGGTAGGTCTCGGGCCCCCTC
CCGGGGCTGGCTGAGCCCCAGCTACCGCAGAGGCGCCCGCACCTCCTTCATAGGAGGAGGCGGTGCGAAG
GTGATGGTGGTCATTTTTGCAGGAAGCTGTGGGCGGCGGCGGTTGCTCTCCGACATTGGGAGTCTGCAGC
AACTCCGACAGAGCGTTGATGTAGATCTGGGCCATCTGTAGGGTCTCATATTTGGACAGCTTCTTGTCGT
TGTTGAAGGACGGGATAACGTTGCGCAGCTGGTCGAAGGCGTGGTTCAGCCCGTGCATCCTGCGCCGTTC
CCTTGCGTTTGCTGCCAGCCTCCTTTGCTTCTGTACCCCATTCACCTGTTTGCTGGAAGGGGCTCGCTGG
CGGCTGCAGCCAAGCTCGTCCACTACAACCCCACCCTTCAGCTTGCACAGCTGTTCCCGTACTTTGACGG
